Addgene plasmid #211129: pBiT3.1-N_FZR1:1-496
Purpose: Mammalian expression of full-length human FZR1. N-terminal HiBiT tag.
Depositing lab: Cheryl Arrowsmith. Depositing organization: University of Toronto. Publication: A Target Class Ligandability Evaluation of WD40 Repeat-Containing Proteins. Ackloo S, Li F, Szewczyk M, Seitova A, Loppnau P, Zeng H, Xu J, Ahmad S, Arnautova YA, Baghaie AJ, Beldar S, Bolotokova A, Centrella PA, Chau I, Clark MA, Cuozzo JW, Dehghani-Tafti S, Disch JS, Dong A, Dumas A, Feng JA, Ghiabi P, Gibson E, Gilmer J, Goldman B, Green SR, Guie MA, Guilinger JP, Harms N, Herasymenko O, Houliston S, Hutchinson A, Kearnes S, Keefe AD, Kimani SW, Kramer T, Kutera M, Kwak HA, Lento C, Li Y, Liu J, Loup J, Machado RAC, Mulhern CJ, Perveen S, Righetto GL, Riley P, Shrestha S, Sigel EA, Silva M, Sintchak MD, Slakman BL, Taylor RD, Thompson J, Torng W, Underkoffler C, von Rechenberg M, Walsh RT, Watson I, Wilson DJ, Wolf E, Yadav M, Yazdi AK, Zhang J, Zhang Y, Santhakumar V, Edwards AM, Barsyte-Lovejoy D, Schapira M, Brown PJ, Halabelian L, Arrowsmith CH. J Med Chem. 2025 Jan 23;68(2):1092-1112. doi: 10.1021/acs.jmedchem.4c02010. Epub 2024 Nov 4. PubMed 39495097.
Backbone
  Vector backbone: pBiT3.1-N
  Backbone manufacturer: Promega
  Vector type: Mammalian Expression
  Selectable markers: Neomycin (select with G418)
Growth in bacteria
  Bacterial resistance: Kanamycin, 50 μg/mL
  Growth temperature: 37°C
  Growth strain: DH5alpha
  Copy number: High Copy
Gene/Insert
  Gene/Insert name: FZR1:M1-R496
  Species: H. sapiens (human)
  Insert size (bp): 1488
  Mutation: wild type
  Entrez Gene: FZR1 (a.k.a. CDC20C, CDH1, DEE109, FZR, FZR2, HCDH, HCDH1)
  Promoter: CMV
  Tag / fusion protein: MVSGWRLFKKISGSSGGSSG (N terminal on insert)
  Cloning method: Ligation Independent Cloning
  Sequencing primers: 5′ T7; 3′ TTGCTCAGCGGTGGCAGCAG
Resource information
  A portion of this plasmid was derived from a plasmid made by: Mammalian Gene Collection (BC013413)
Terms and licenses: Academic/Nonprofit Terms; Industry Terms: Not Available to Industry
Depositor comments: 5' Cloning Site: Xho1 (not destroyed), 3' Cloning Site: Xba1 (not destroyed).
How to cite: pBiT3.1-N_FZR1:1-496 was a gift from Cheryl Arrowsmith (Addgene plasmid # 211129 ; http://n2t.net/addgene:211129 ; RRID:Addgene_211129)
