[The description below was written by a language model from this plasmid's Addgene catalogue record and pLannotate feature annotations shown in this document.]
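Description:
pBiT3.1-N_FZR1:1-496 is a mammalian expression plasmid built on the Promega pBiT3.1-N backbone and carrying full-length, wild-type human FZR1 (residues M1 to R496, a 1,488 bp insert derived from a Mammalian Gene Collection clone). FZR1, also known as CDH1, is a WD40-repeat substrate adapter that activates the anaphase-promoting complex/cyclosome E3 ubiquitin ligase in late mitosis and G1. The open reading frame was inserted by ligation-independent cloning between XhoI and XbaI sites that remain intact. It is fused at its N-terminus to the short HiBiT peptide followed by a flexible glycine-serine linker. HiBiT complements the LgBiT fragment of NanoLuc luciferase to give a luminescent signal, so the tagged protein can be quantified or tracked in cells and lysates.

Transcription is driven by the CMV immediate-early enhancer and promoter. A chimeric β-globin/immunoglobulin intron downstream of the promoter enhances expression, and an SV40 polyadenylation signal terminates the transcript. A T7 promoter just upstream of the coding region serves as a sequencing primer site and could support in vitro transcription. The plasmid replicates in E. coli at high copy from a ColE1/pUC-type origin, and an EM7-driven neo (nptII) gene provides kanamycin selection.

The catalogue lists neomycin/G418 as the mammalian selectable marker. The annotated sequence, however, shows neo under a bacterial promoter only, preceded by a loxP site, alongside a separate SV40 promoter-driven blasticidin S deaminase cassette with a synthetic poly(A) signal. This suggests that blasticidin may be the functional selection in mammalian cells. The plasmid was deposited as part of a study evaluating the ligandability of WD40-repeat proteins, which is consistent with use in cellular luminescence-based assays of FZR1, although the record does not name a specific assay.
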