Features (pLannotate 1.2.2; 17 found; start..end, strand, type, name):
     24..105     -  polyA_signal   SV40 poly(A) signal: SV40 polyadenylation signal
    128..211     -  CDS            large T antigen (fragment): large T antigen from SV40 (simian virus 40)
    276..641     +  enhancer       CMV enhancer: human cytomegalovirus immediate early enhancer
    643..842     +  promoter       CMV promoter: human cytomegalovirus (CMV) immediate early promoter
    981..1113    +  intron         chimeric intron: chimera between introns from human β-globin and immunoglobulin heavy chain genes
   1157..1175    +  promoter       T7 promoter: promoter for bacteriophage T7 RNA polymerase
   1250..2737    +  CDS            FZR1: FZR1_HUMAN - Also known as CDH1, FYR, FZR, KIAA1242. Experimental evidence at protein level: Swiss-Prot protein existence level 1. Substrate-specific adapter for the anaphase promoting complex/cyclosome (APC/C) E3 ubiquitin-protein ligase complex. Associates with the APC/C in late mitosis, in replacement of CDC20, and activates the APC/C during anaphase and telophase. The APC/C remains active in degrading substrates to ensure that positive regulators of the cell cycle do not accumulate prematurely. At the G1/S transition FZR1 is phosphorylated, leading to its dissociation from the APC/C. Follo
   2768..2786    +  misc_feature   MCS (fragment): pUC18/19 multiple cloning site
   2835..2956    -  polyA_signal   SV40 poly(A) signal: SV40 polyadenylation signal
   2979..3047    -  CDS            large T antigen (fragment): large T antigen from SV40 (simian virus 40)
   3071..3104    +  protein_bind   loxP: Cre-mediated recombination occurs in the 8-bp core sequence (GCATACAT). Cre recombinase
   3114..3161    +  promoter       EM7 promoter: synthetic bacterial promoter&nbsp
   3193..3984    +  CDS            neo: KKA2_KLEPN - Also known as kan, nptII. Experimental evidence at protein level: Swiss-Prot protein existence level 1. Resistance to kanamycin, neomycin, paromomycin, ribostamycin, butirosin and gentamicin B. From Klebsiella pneumoniae.
   4145..4733    -  rep_origin     ori: high-copy-number ColE1/pMB1/pBR322/pUC origin of replication
   4859..4907    -  polyA_signal   poly(A) signal: synthetic polyadenylation signal
   4931..5329    -  CDS            BSD: blasticidin S deaminase; Aspergillus terreus BSD; confers resistance to blasticidin
   5360..5717    -  promoter       SV40 promoter: SV40 enhancer and early promoter
>Addgene plasmid #211129 | pBiT3.1-N_FZR1:1-496 | addgene full sequence | sequence record 425798 | Addgene NGS Result
AAGACGCGTTAATTAAGACGTCGGCAGTGAAAAAAATGCTTTATTTGTGAAATTTGTGATGCTATTGCTT
TATTTGTAACCATTATAAGCTGCAATAAACAAGTTAACAACAACAATTGCATTCATTTTATGTTTCAGGT
TCAGGGGGAGGTGTGGGAGGTTTTTTAAAGCAAGTAAAACCTCTACAAATGTGGTATGGCTGATTATGAT
CCGCGGCCGCAATACGTCGACGTTATCAGCTGACTTCGTACGAGAGCCTAGGATTATGGCGCGCCACTAG
TTATTAATAGTAATCAATTACGGGGTCATTAGTTCATAGCCCATATATGGAGTTCCGCGTTACATAACTT
ACGGTAAATGGCCCGCCTGGCTGACCGCCCAACGACCCCCGCCCATTGACGTCAATAATGACGTATGTTC
CCATAGTAACGCCAATAGGGACTTTCCATTGACGTCAATGGGTGGAGTATTTACGGTAAACTGCCCACTT
GGCAGTACATCAAGTGTATCATATGCCAAGTCCGCCCCCTATTGACGTCAATGACGGTAAATGGCCCGCC
TGGCATTATGCCCAGTACATGACCTTACGGGACTTTCCTACTTGGCAGTACATCTACGTATTAGTCATCG
CTATTACCATGGTGATGCGGTTTTGGCAGTACACCAATGGGCGTGGATAGCGGTTTGACTCACGGGGATT
TCCAAGTCTCCACCCCATTGACGTCAATGGGAGTTTGTTTTGGCACCAAAATCAACGGGACTTTCCAAAA
TGTCGTAATAACCCCGCCCCGTTGACGCAAATGGGCGGTAGGCGTGTACGGTGGGAGGTCTATATAAGCA
GAGCTGGTTTAGTGAACCGTCAGATCACTAGAATCTTTATTGCGGTAGTTTATCACAGTTAAATTGCTAA
CGCAGTCAGTGCTTCTGACACAACAGTCTCGAACTTAAGCTGCAGAAGTTGGTCGTGAGGCACTGGGCAG
GTAAGTATCAAGGTTACAAGACAGGTTTAAGGAGACCAATAGAAACTGGGCTTGTCGAGACAGAGAAGAC
TCTTGCGTTTCTGATAGGCACCTATTGGTCTTACTGACATCCACTTTGCCTTTCTCTCCACAGGTGTCCA
CTCCCAGTTCAATTACAGCTCTTAAGGCTAGAGTATTAATACGACTCACTATAGGGGTTAGCGATCGCCA
TGGTGAGCGGCTGGCGGCTGTTCAAGAAGATTAGCGGGAGCTCCGGTGGCTCGAGCGGTATGGACCAGGA
CTATGAGCGGCGCCTGCTTCGCCAGATCGTCATCCAGAATGAGAACACGATGCCACGCGTCACAGAGATG
CGGCGGACCCTGACGCCTGCCAGCTCCCCAGTGTCCTCGCCCAGCAAGCACGGAGACCGCTTCATCCCCT
CCAGAGCCGGAGCCAACTGGAGCGTGAACTTCCACAGGATTAACGAGAATGAGAAGTCTCCCAGTCAGAA
CCGGAAAGCCAAGGACGCTACCTCAGACAACGGCAAAGACGGCCTGGCCTACTCTGCCCTGCTCAAGAAT
GAGCTGCTGGGTGCCGGCATCGAGAAGGTGCAGGACCCGCAGACTGAGGACCGCAGGCTGCAGCCCTCCA
CGCCTGAGAAGAAGGGTCTGTTCACGTATTCCCTTAGCACCAAGCGCTCCAGCCCCGATGACGGCAACGA
TGTGTCTCCCTACTCCCTGTCTCCCGTCAGCAACAAGAGCCAGAAGCTGCTCCGGTCCCCCCGGAAACCC
ACCCGCAAGATCTCCAAGATCCCCTTCAAGGTGCTGGACGCGCCCGAGCTGCAGGACGACTTCTACCTCA
ATCTGGTGGACTGGTCGTCCCTCAATGTGCTCAGCGTGGGGCTAGGCACCTGCGTGTACCTGTGGAGTGC
CTGTACCAGCCAGGTGACGCGGCTCTGTGACCTCTCAGTGGAAGGGGACTCAGTGACCTCCGTGGGCTGG
TCTGAGCGGGGGAACCTGGTGGCGGTGGGCACACACAAGGGCTTCGTGCAGATCTGGGACGCAGCCGCAG
GGAAGAAGCTGTCCATGTTGGAGGGCCACACGGCACGCGTCGGGGCGCTGGCCTGGAATGCTGAGCAGCT
GTCGTCCGGGAGCCGCGACCGCATGATCCTGCAGAGGGACATCCGCACCCCGCCACTGCAGTCGGAGCGG
CGGCTGCAGGGCCACCGGCAGGAGGTGTGCGGGCTCAAGTGGTCCACAGACCACCAGCTCCTCGCCTCGG
GGGGCAACGACAACAAGCTGCTGGTCTGGAATCACTCGAGCCTGAGCCCCGTGCAGCAGTACACGGAGCA
CCTGGCGGCCGTGAAGGCCATCGCCTGGTCCCCACATCAGCACGGGCTGCTGGCCTCGGGGGGCGGCACA
GCTGACCGCTGTATCCGCTTCTGGAACACGCTGACAGGACAACCACTGCAGTGTATCGACACGGGCTCCC
AAGTGTGCAATCTGGCCTGGTCCAAGCACGCCAACGAGCTGGTGAGCACGCACGGCTACTCACAGAACCA
GATCCTTGTCTGGAAGTACCCCTCCCTGACCCAGGTGGCCAAGCTGACCGGGCACTCCTACCGCGTGCTG
TACCTGGCAATGTCCCCTGATGGGGAGGCCATCGTCACTGGTGCTGGAGACGAGACCCTGAGGTTCTGGA
ACGTCTTTAGCAAAACCCGTTCGACAAAGGTAAAGTGGGAGTCTGTGTCTGTGCTCAACCTCTTCACCAG
GATCCGGTAATCTAGAGGTCAAGCTTCGGGGGTTTAAACCTGCAGGCATGCAAGCTGATTTGGCTGCTGC
CACCGCTGAGCAAGGCCGCTTCGAGCAGACATGATAAGATACATTGATGAGTTTGGACAAACCACAACTA
GAATGCAGTGAAAAAAATGCTTTATTTGTGAAATTTGTGATGCTATTGCTTTATTTGTAACCATTATAAG
CTGCAATAAACAAGTTAACAACAACAATTGCATTCATTTTATGTTTCAGGTTCAGGGGGAGATGTGGGAG
GTTTTTTTAAGCAAGTAAAACCTCTACAAATGTGGTAAAATCTTAATTAAGACTTCTAATATAACTTCGT
ATAGCATACATTATACGAAGTTATGGTTCCACTGTTGACAATTAATCATCGGCATAGTATATCGGCATAG
TATAATACGACAAGGTGAGGAACTAAACCCAGGAGGCAGATCATGATTGAACAAGATGGATTGCACGCAG
GTTCTCCGGCCGCTTGGGTGGAGAGGCTATTCGGCTATGACTGGGCACAACAGACAATCGGCTGCTCTGA
TGCCGCCGTGTTCCGGCTGTCAGCGCAGGGGCGCCCGGTTCTTTTTGTCAAGACCGACCTGTCCGGTGCC
CTGAATGAACTGCAGGACGAGGCAGCGCGGCTATCGTGGCTGGCCACGACGGGCGTTCCTTGCGCAGCTG
TGCTCGACGTTGTCACTGAAGCGGGAAGGGACTGGCTGCTATTGGGCGAAGTGCCGGGGCAGGATCTCCT
GTCATCTCACCTTGCTCCTGCCGAGAAAGTATCCATCATGGCTGATGCAATGCGGCGGCTGCATACGCTT
GATCCGGCTACCTGCCCATTCGACCACCAAGCGAAACATCGCATCGAGCGAGCACGTACTCGGATGGAAG
CCGGTCTTGTCGATCAGGATGATCTGGACGAAGAGCATCAGGGGCTCGCGCCAGCCGAACTGTTCGCCAG
GCTCAAGGCGCGCATGCCCGACGGCGAGGATCTCGTCGTGACCCATGGCGATGCCTGCTTGCCGAATATC
ATGGTGGAAAATGGCCGCTTTTCTGGATTCATCGACTGTGGCCGGCTGGGTGTGGCGGACCGCTATCAGG
ACATAGCGTTGGCTACCCGTGATATTGCTGAAGAGCTTGGCGGCGAATGGGCTGACCGCTTCCTCGTGCT
TTACGGTATCGCCGCTCCCGATTCGCAGCGCATCGCCTTCTATCGCCTTCTTGACGAGTTCTTCTGATTC
GAAATGACCGACCAAGCGACGCCCAACCGGTATCAGCTCACTCAAAGGCGGTAATACGGTTATCCACAGA
ATCAGGGGATAACGCAGGAAAGAACATGTGAGCAAAAGGCCAGCAAAAGGCCAGGAACCGTAAAAAGGCC
GCGTTGCTGGCGTTTTTCCATAGGCTCCGCCCCCCTGACGAGCATCACAAAAATCGACGCTCAAGTCAGA
GGTGGCGAAACCCGACAGGACTATAAAGATACCAGGCGTTTCCCCCTGGAAGCTCCCTCGTGCGCTCTCC
TGTTCCGACCCTGCCGCTTACCGGATACCTGTCCGCCTTTCTCCCTTCGGGAAGCGTGGCGCTTTCTCAT
AGCTCACGCTGTAGGTATCTCAGTTCGGTGTAGGTCGTTCGCTCCAAGCTGGGCTGTGTGCACGAACCCC
CCGTTCAGCCCGACCGCTGCGCCTTATCCGGTAACTATCGTCTTGAGTCCAACCCGGTAAGACACGACTT
ATCGCCACTGGCAGCAGCCACTGGTAACAGGATTAGCAGAGCGAGGTATGTAGGCGGTGCTACAGAGTTC
TTGAAGTGGTGGCCTAACTACGGCTACACTAGAAGGACAGTATTTGGTATCTGCGCTCTGCTGAAGCCAG
TTACCTTCGGAAAAAGAGTTGGTAGCTCTTGATCCGGCAAACAAACCACCGCTGGTAGCGGTGGTTTTTT
TGTTTGCAAGCAGCAGATTACGCGCAGAAAAAAAGGATTTCAAGAAGATCCTTTGATCTTTTCTACGGGG
TCTGACGCTCAGTGGAACGAAAACTCACGTTAAGGGATTTTGGTCATGAGATTATCAAAAAGGATCTTCA
CCTAGATCCTTTTATAGTCCGGAATCGTCACACAAAAAACCAACACACAGATGTAATGAAAATAAAGATA
TTTTATTGCGGCCATCGTGATGGCTAGAGTTTAGCCCTCCCACACATAACCAGAGGGCAGCAATTCACGA
ATCCCAACTGCCGTCGGCTGTCCATCACTGTCCTTCACTATGGCTTTGATCCCAGGATGCAGATCGAGAA
GCACCTGTCGGCACCGTCCGCAGGGGCTCAAGATGCCCCTGTTCTCATTTCCGATCGCGACGATACAAGT
CAGGTTGCCAGCTGCCGCAGCAGCAGCAGTGCCCAGCACCACGAGTTCTGCACAAGGTCCCCCAGTAAAA
TGATATACATTGACACCAGTGAAGATGCGGCCGTCGCTAGAGAGAGCTGCGCTGGCGACGCTGTAGTCTT
CAGAGATGGGGATGCTGTTGATTGTAGCCGTTGCTCTTTCAATGAGGGTGGATTCTTCTTGAGACAAAGG
CTTGGCCATGGTGGCGCTAGTGTCAGAAGAATCGAGCTTTTTGCAAAAGCCTAGGCCTCCAAAAAAGCCT
CCTCACTACTTCTGGAATAGCTCAGAGGCCGAGGCGGCCTCGGCCTCTGCATAAATAAAAAAAATTAGTC
AGCCATGGGGCGGAGAATGGGCGGAACTGGGCGGAGTTAGGGGCGGGATGGGCGGAGTTAGGGGCGGGAC
TATGGTTGCTGACTAATTGAGATGCATGCTTTGCATACTTCTGCCTGCTGGGGAGCCTGGGGACTTTCCA
CACCTGGTTGCTGACTAATTGAGATGCATGCTTTGCATACTTCTGCCTGCTGGGGAGCCTGGGGACTTTC
CACACCCTAACTGACACACATTCCACAGCTGGTTCTTTCCGCCTCAGAAGGTACCTAACCAAGTTCCTCT
TTCAGAGGTTATTTCAGGCCATGGTGCTGCGC
